>Addgene plasmid #106476 | pET28a_T5-ARG1 | addgene full sequence | sequence record 242693 | Addgene NGS Result
TGGCGAATGGG
[124 nt withheld, positions 12-135]
C
[91 nt withheld, positions 137-227]
A
[49 nt withheld, positions 229-277]
CCTTTGACGTTGGAGTCCACGTTCTTT
[37 nt withheld, positions 305-341]
ACCCTATCTCGGTCTATTCTTTTGATTTATAAGGGATTTTGCCGATTTCGGCCTATTGGTTAAAAAATGA
GCTGATTTAACAAAAATTTAACGCGAATTTTAACAAAATATTAACGCTTACAATTTAGGTGGCACTTTTC
GGGGAAATGTGCGCGGAACCCCTATTTGTTTATTTTTCTAAATACATTCAAATATGTATCCGCTCATGAA
TTAATTCTTAGAAAAACTCATCGAGCATCAAATGAAACTGCAATTTATTCATATCAGGATTATCAATACC
ATATTTTTGAAAAAGCCGTTTCTGTAATGAAGGAGAAAACTCACCGAGGCAGTTCCATAGGATGGCAAGA
TCCTGGTATCGGTCTGCGATTCCGACTCGTCCAACATCAATACAACCTATTAATTTCCCCTCGTCAAAAA
TAAGGTTATCAAGTGAGAAATCACCATGAGTGACGACTGAATCCGGTGAGAATGGCAAAAGTTTATGCAT
TTCTTTCCAGACTTGTTCAACAGGCCAGCCATTACGCTCGTCATCAAAATCACTCGCATCAACCAAACCG
TTATTCATTCGTGATTGCGCCTGAGCGAGACGAAATACGCGATCGCTGTTAAAAGGACAATTACAAACAG
GAATCGAATGCAACCGGCGCAGGAACACTGCCAGCGCATCAACAATATTTTCACCTGAATCAGGATATTC
TTCTAATACCTGGAATGCTGTTTTCCCGGGGATCGCAGTGGTGAGTAACCATGCATCATCAGGAGTACGG
ATAAAATGCTTGATGGTCGGAAGAGGCATAAATTCCGTCAGCCAGTTTAGTCTGACCATCTCATCTGTAA
CATCATTGGCAACGCTACCTTTGCCATGTTTCAGAAACAACTCTGGCGCATCGGGCTTCCCATACAATCG
ATAGATTGTCGCACCTGATTGCCCGACATTATCGCGAGCCCATTTATACCCATATAAATCAGCATCCATG
TTGGAATTTAATCGCGGCCTAGAGCAAGACGTTTCCCGTTGAATATGGCTCATAACACCCCTTGTATTAC
TGTTTATGTAAGCAGACAGTTTTATTGTTCATGACCAAAATCCCTTAACGTGAGTTTTCGTTCCACTGAG
CGTCAGACCCCGTAGAAAAGATCAAAGGATCTTCTTGAGATCCTTTTTTTCTGCGCGTAATCTGCTGCTT
GCAAACAAAAAAACCACCGCTACCAGCGGTGGTTTGTTTGCCGGATCAAGAGCTACCAACTCTTTTTCCG
AAGGTAACTGGCTTCAGCAGAGCGCAGATACCAAATACTGTCCTTCTAGTGTAGCCGTAGTTAGGCCACC
ACTTCAAGAACTCTGTAGCACCGCCTACATACCTCGCTCTGCTAATCCTGTTACCAGTGGCTGCTGCCAG
TGGCGATAAGTCGTGTCTTACCGGGTTGGACTCAAGACGATAGTTACCGGATAAGGCGCAGCGGTCGGGC
TGAACGGGGGGTTCGTGCACACAGCCCAGCTTGGAGCGAACGACCTACACCGAACTGAGATACCTACAGC
GTGAGCTATGAGAAAGCGCCACGCTTCCCGAAGGGAGAAAGGCGGACAGGTATCCGGTAAGCGGCAGGGT
CGGAACAGGAGAGCGCACGAGGGAGCTTCCAGGGGGAAACGCCTGGTATCTTTATAGTCCTGTCGGGTTT
CGCCACCTCTGACTTGAGCGTCGATTTTTGTGATGCTCGTCAGGGGGGCGGAGCCTATGGAAAAACGCCA
GCAACGCGGCCTTTTTACGGTTCCTGGCCTTTTGCTGGCCTTTTGCTCACATGTTCTTTCCTGCGTTATC
CCCTGATTCTGTGGATAACCGTATTACCGCCTTTGAGTGAGCTGATACCGCTCGCCGCAGCCGAACGACC
GAGCGCAGCGAGTCAGTGAGCGAGGAAGCGGAAGAGCGCCTGATGCGGTATTTTCTCCTTACGCATCTGT
GCGGTATTTCACACCGCAATGGTGCACTCTCAGTACAATCTGCTCTGATGCCGCATAGTTAAGCCAGTAT
ACACTCCGCTATCGCTACGTGACTGGGTCATGGCTGCGCCCCGACACCCGCCAACACCCGCTGACGCGCC
CTGACGGGCTTGTCTGCTCCCGGCATCCGCTTACAGACAAGCTGTGACCGTCTCCGGGAGCTGCATGTGT
CAGAGGTTTTCACCGTCATCACCGAAACGCGCGAGGCAGCTGCGGTAAAGCTCATCAGCGTGGTCGTGAA
GCGATTCACAGATGTCTGCCTGTTCATCCGCGTCCAGCTCGTTGAGTTTCTCCAGAAGCGTTAATGTCTG
GCTTCTGATAAAGCGGGCCATGTTAAGGGCGGTTTTTTCCTGTTTGGTCACTGATGCCTCCGTGTAAGGG
GGATTTCTGTTCATGGGGGTAATGATACCGATGAAACGAGAGAGGATGCTCACGATACGGGTTACTGATG
ATGAACATGCCCGGTTACTGGAACGTTGTGAGGGTAAACAACTGGCGGTATGGATGCGGCGGGACCAGAG
AAAAATCACTCAGGGTCAATGCCAGCGCTTCGTTAATACAGATGTAGGTGTTCCACAGGGTAGCCAGCAG
CATCCTGCGATGCAGATCCGGAACATAATGGTGCAGGGCGCTGACTTCCGCGTTTCCAGACTTTACGAAA
CACGGAAACCGAAGACCATTCATGTTGTTGCTCAGGTCGCAGACGTTTTGCAGCAGCAGTCGCTTCACGT
TCGCTCGCGTATCGGTGATTCATTCTGCTAACCAGTAAGGCAACCCCGCCAGCCTAGCCGGGTCCTCAAC
GACAGGAGCACGATCATGCGCACCCGTGGGGCCGCCATGCCGGCGATAATGGCCTGCTTCTCGCCGAAAC
GTTTGGTGGCGGGACCAGTGACGAAGGCTTGAGCGAGGGCGTGCAAGATTCCGAATACCGCAAGCGACAG
GCCGATCATCGTCGCGCTCCAGCGAAAGCGGTCCTCGCCGAAAATGACCCAGAGCGCTGCCGGCACCTGT
CCTACGAGTTGCATGATAAAGAAGACAGTCATAAGTGCGGCGACGATAGTCATGCCCCGCGCCCACCGGA
AGGAGCTGACTGGGTTGAAGGCTCTCAAGGGCATCGGTCGAGATCCCGGTGCCTAATGAGTGAGCTAACT
TACATTAATTGCGTTGCGCTCACTGCCCGCTTTCCAGTCGGGAAACCTGTCGTGCCAGCTGCATTAATGA
ATCGGCCAACGCGCGGGGAGAGGCGGTTTGCGTATTGGGCGCCAGGGTGGTTTTTCTTTTCACCAGTGAG
ACGGGCAACAGCTGATTGCCCTTCACCGCCTGGCCCTGAGAGAGTTGCAGCAAGCGGTCCACGCTGGTTT
GCCCCAGCAGGCGAAAATCCTGTTTGATGGTGGTTAACGGCGGGATATAACATGAGCTGTCTTCGGTATC
GTCGTATCCCACTACCGAGATATCCGCACCAACGCGCAGCCCGGACTCGGTAATGGCGCGCATTGCGCCC
AGCGCCATCTGATCGTTGGCAACCAGCATCGCAGTGGGAACGATGCCCTCATTCAGCATTTGCATGGTTT
GTTGAAAACCGGACATGGCACTCCAGTCGCCTTCCCGTTCCGCTATCGGCTGAATTTGATTGCGAGTGAG
ATATTTATGCCAGCCAGCCAGACGCAGACGCGCCGAGACAGAACTTAATGGGCCCGCTAACAGCGCGATT
TGCTGGTGACCCAATGCGACCAGATGCTCCACGCCCAGTCGCGTACCGTCTTCATGGGAGAAAATAATAC
TGTTGATGGGTGTCTGGTCAGAGACATCAAGAAATAACGCCGGAACATTAGTGCAGGCAGCTTCCACAGC
AATGGCATCCTGGTCATCCAGCGGATAGTTAATGATCAGCCCACTGACGCGTTGCGCGAGAAGATTGTGC
ACCGCCGCTTTACAGGCTTCGACGCCGCTTCGTTCTACCATCGACACCACCACGCTGGCACCCAGTTGAT
CGGCGCGAGATTTAATCGCCGCGACAATTTGCGACGGCGCGTGCAGGGCCAGACTGGAGGTGGCAACGCC
AATCAGCAACGACTGTTTGCCCGCCAGTTGTTGTGCCACGCGGTTGGGAATGTAATTCAGCTCCGCCATC
GCCGCTTCCACTTTTTCCCGCGTTTTCGCAGAAACGTGGCTGGCCTGGTTCACCACGCGGGAAACGGTCT
GATAAGAGACACCGGCATACTCTGCGACATCGTATAACGTTACTGGTTTCACATTCACCACCCTGAATTG
ACTCTCTTCCGGGCGCTATCATGCCATACCGCGAAAGGTTTTGCGCCATTCGATGGTGTCCGGGATCTCG
ACGCTCTCCCTTATGCGACTCCTGCATTAGGAAGCAGCCCAGTAGTAGGTTGAGGCCGTTGAGCACCGCC
GCCGCAAGGAATGGTGCATGCAAGGAGATGGCGCCCAACAGTCCCCCGGCCACGGGGCCTGCCACCATAC
CCACGCCGAAACAAGCGCTCATGAGCCCGAAGTGGCGAGCCCGATCTTCCCCATCGGTGATGTCGGCGAT
ATAGGCGCCAGCAACCGCACCTGTGGCGCCGGTGATGCCGGCCACGATGCGTCCGGCGTAGAGGATCGAG
ATCTCGATCCCGCGCATCATAAAAAATTTATTTGCTTTGTGAGCGGATAACAATTATAATATTTCACACA
GGAAACCCAGTCGAGCTCATGACTCATATTTATAGTTATTCTCCTCATTTCCCAAGTTTCCGACAACAAA
TAACAAGGAATTAAAAAAATGGCAGTTGAAAAAACCAATTCTTCCTCCAGCTTGGCAGAAGTTATTGATA
GAATCCTCGACAAAGGTATCGTAATTGACGCTTGGGTTCGTGTTTCCTTAGTTGGTATCGAACTACTAGC
AATTGAAGCTCGGATCGTTATCGCTTCCGTTGAAACCTACTTGAAGTATGCTGAAGCAGTTGGTTTGACC
CAATCAGCAGCAGTACCTGCTTAATTTAATTAAGCAAGTTACCAAGTAGGAGAATAACCATGACTCATAT
TTATAGTTATTCTCCTCATTTCCCAAGTTTCCGACAACAAATAACAAGGAATTAAAAAAATGGCAGTTGA
AAAAACCAATTCTTCCTCCAGCTTGGCAGAAGTTATTGATAGAATCCTCGACAAAGGTATCGTAATTGAC
GCTTGGGTTCGTGTTTCCTTAGTTGGTATCGAACTACTAGCAATTGAAGCTCGGATCGTTATCGCTTCCG
TTGAAACCTACTTGAAGTATGCTGAAGCAGTTGGTTTGACCCAATCAGCAGCAGTACCTGCTTAATTTAA
TTAAGCTCCATAATATCAGGATTAATTAATCCTGATATTGGTTCTGCTTTTTTTAATTATCTAGATATTT
GGAAATCAACGCTTCTCAAAGGATATTACAAAAAAGTACGAATCCTTATAATGTAGTACCTGGAGAAGCA
ATTTCTGTTAGGTCTGGGAGCTCCCATGGGATCGTTATCCCGCGGCCAAGCTTGCTAGCGCTAATTTACT
ATTTTTTGGAGAACTTCATGATTTCTTTAATGGCAAAAATCCGGCAAGAACATCAGTCAATAGCAGAGAA
AGTGGCTGAACTATCTCTTGAGACCAGAGAATTCTTGTCCGTCACGACAGCGAAAAGACAAGAGCAAGCT
GAAAAACAAGCTCAAGAACTGCAAGCATTCTACAAGGATCTTCAGGAAACAAGTCAGCAGTTTTTATCAG
AAACAGCCCAAGCCAGAATTGCTCAAGCTGAAAAACAAGCTCAAGAACTGTTAGCATTCCACAAAGAACT
TCAAGAAACAAGTCAGCAGTTTTTATCAGCAACAGCCCAAGCCAGAATTGCTCAAGCTGAAAAACAAGCG
CAAGAACTGTTAGCATTTTATCAAGAAGTTCGGGAAACAAGTCAGCAGTTTTTATCAGCAACAGCCCAAG
CAAGAATTGCTCAAGCTGAAAAACAAGCTCAAGAACTGTTAGCATTCCACAAAGAACTTCAAGAAACAAG
TCAGCAGTTTTTATCAGCAACAGCCGACGCAAGAACTGCTCAAGCTAAGGAACAGAAGGAATCTCTCCTG
AAATTCCGTCAGGATTTGTTTGTGAGTATCTTTGGTTAATAAAGATCTAACTATTGGAGGCTACTAAAAA
TGGAAATTAAAAAAATTATGCAAGCCGTGAACGACTTTTTCGGTGAACACGTAGCTCCTCCTCATAAAAT
TACCTCGGTGGAAGCTACTGAAGATGAAGGTTGGAGAGTTATTGTTGAAGTCATTGAAGAACGAGAATAT
ATGAAAAAATACGCCAAAGATGAAATGCTCGGAACGTACGAGTGCTTTGTAAATAAAGAAAAAGAAGTCA
TTTCATTCAAACGACTCGACGTCAGATATAGAAGCGCCATTGGCATTGAAGCATAAACGATAAGATGGCA
GGAGGAACGTAAAAATGACCGTCTTAACAGACAAAAGGAAAAAAGGCAGTGGAGCTTTTATACAAGATGA
CGAGACAAAAGAGGTTCTTTCAAGAGCGCTGAGCTATTTAAAATCCGGCTATTCCATTCATTTTACAGGT
CCTGCCGGCGGAGGCAAAACCTCTTTAGCGCGAGCGCTTGCTAAAAAGAGAAAGCGTCCTGTAATGCTGA
TGCACGGGAATCACGAGCTCAACAACAAAGATTTAATTGGCGATTTTACGGGATACACGAGCAAAAAAGT
AATCGACCAGTACGTTCGTTCTGTCTATAAAAAAGATGAACAGGTGAGTGAAAACTGGCAGGATGGCCGA
TTGCTTGAAGCTGTAAAAAATGGCTATACGCTGATTTACGACGAATTTACTCGTTCTAAGCCTGCGACGA
ATAATATCTTTCTATCGATATTAGAAGAAGGCGTGCTGCCGCTGTATGGAGTAAAAATGACCGATCCTTT
TGTGCGCGTGCATCCCGATTTCCGCGTCATCTTCACAAGCAATCCAGCTGAGTATGCCGGCGTATATGAT
ACGCAAGATGCGCTTCTCGACAGGTTAATTACCATGTTTATTGATTATAAAGACATCGACAGAGAGACAG
CGATTTTAACGGAGAAAACGGACGTAGAAGAAGATGAAGCGCGCACAATTGTAACGCTCGTAGCAAACGT
GCGAAACCGCTCTGGAGACGAAAACAGCAGCGGACTTAGCCTGCGGGCTTCGCTTATGATCGCTACCCTT
GCCACGCAGCAAGACATTCCTATCGATGGAAGTGACGAAGATTTTCAAACGTTATGTATCGATATTTTGC
ATCATCCGCTTACCAAATGTTTGGATGAAGAAAATGCAAAAAGCAAAGCCGAAAAAATCATTTTAGAAGA
ATGTAAGAATATAGACACTGAAGAAAAGTAAAGGAGCTTGAAAACATGAGTGAAACAAACGAAACAGGTA
TTTATATTTTTAGCGCCATTCAAACGGATAAAGACGAAGAATTTGGCGCCGTGGAAGTAGAAGGAACAAA
AGCTGAAACATTTTTGATTCGCTACAAAGACGCGGCTATGGTAGCAGCTGAAGTACCGATGAAAATTTAT
CATCCTAATCGCCAAAATTTATTAATGCATCAAAACGCAGTAGCAGCGATTATGGACAAGAACGATACGG
TTATTCCAATCAGCTTTGGGAATGTATTCAAATCAAAAGAAGACGTAAAAGTTCTTTTGGAAAACCTTTA
TCCGCAGTTTGAAAAGCTGTTTCCAGCGATCAAAGGAAAAATTGAAGTCGGTTTAAAAGTAATTGGGAAA
AAAGAATGGCTTGAGAAAAAAGTAAACGAAAATCCTGAACTTGAGAAAGTATCAGCATCCGTAAAAGGAA
AATCAGAAGCAGCCGGTTATTATGAGCGTATTCAACTTGGAGGAATGGCTCAAAAGATGTTTACTTCCCT
GCAAAAAGAAGTCAAGACAGATGTGTTTTCTCCGCTTGAAGAAGCAGCGGAAGCAGCAAAAGCAAATGAG
CCAACGGGCGAAACGATGCTTTTAAACGCGTCTTTCTTAATTAACCGAGAAGATGAAGCGAAGTTTGATG
AAAAAGTAAATGAAGCGCATGAAAACTGGAAAGACAAAGCCGATTTTCATTACAGCGGTCCTTGGCCTGC
TTATAATTTTGTGAACATTCGCCTAAAAGTAGAAGAGAAATAACGTGCTTCACAAATTAGTAACCGCACC
CATTAACCTTGTAGTGAAAATCGGCGAAAAAGTACAGGAAGAAGCTGATAAACAGCTATATGACCTTCCG
ACGATTCAGCAAAAGCTCATTCAGCTTCAAATGATGTTTGAGCTTGGTGAAATTCCAGAAGAAGCGTTTC
AAGAAAAAGAAGATGAATTGTTAATGAGGTACGAAATTGCGAAACGCAGAGAAATTGAACAATGGGAAGA
GCTAACACAAAAAAGAAATGAGGAATCCTAGATGGGAGAATTACTGTATTTATACGGTTTAATTCCAACA
AAAGAAGCAGCAGCCATAGAGCCGTTTCCATCTTATAAGGGGTTTGACGGAGAACATTCACTGTACCCAA
TTGCGTTTGATCAGGTGACGGCTGTAGTTTCTAAGCTGGATGCTGACACCTATTCAGAAAAAGTGATTCA
AGAAAAAATGGAGCAGGATATGAGCTGGCTGCAGGAAAAAGCATTTCATCATCACGAAACGGTAGCCGCT
TTGTACGAAGAATTTACGATCATTCCATTAAAATTTTGCACCATTTATAAAGGTGAAGAAAGTCTGCAGG
CAGCTATTGAGATTAACAAAGAAAAGATAGAGAATTCACTGACGCTGCTTCAAGGAAATGAAGAGTGGAA
TGTGAAAATTTACTGTGATGATACAGAGCTTAAAAAAGGAATCAGCGAAACGAATGAAAGCGTGAAAGCG
AAAAAACAAGAAATTAGTCACTTATCACCAGGAAGACAGTTTTTTGAAAAGAAAAAAATAGATCAGCTGA
TTGAAAAAGAATTAGAGCTTCACAAAAACAAAGTGTGTGAAGAGATACATGACAAGCTAAAAGAATTATC
GCTTTATGACTCTGTTAAAAAGAATTGGAGCAAAGACGTAACTGGCGCAGCTGAACAGATGGCGTGGAAC
AGCGTGTTTCTTCTCCCGTCTCTGCAGATTACTAAGTTCGTAAACGAAATAGAAGAGCTTCAGCAAAGGC
TTGAAAATAAAGGCTGGAAGTTTGAAGTGACGGGACCATGGCCGCCCTATCATTTCTCGAGCTTTGCGTA
AAGTGAGGAATTAACATTATGTCTCTTAAACAATCCATGGAGAATAAAGATATTGCTCTTATTGATATTT
TAGATGTCATTTTAGATAAAGGAGTCGCCATTAAAGGAGACTTAATCATTTCCATAGCTGGCGTCGATTT
AGTGTATTTGGATTTGCGGGTGCTTATTTCTTCGGTTGAAACGCTTGTGCAAGCAAAAGAAGGAAATCAC
AAACCAATCACTTCTGAACAATTTGATAAACAAAAGGAGGAATTAATGGATGCAACCGGTCAGCCAAGCA
AATGGACGAATCCACTTGGATCCTGATCAAGCTGAACAAGGCTTAGCGCAGCTTGTGATGACAGTTATTG
AGCTATTGAGGCAAATCGTTGAACGTCATGCCATGAGGCGGGTGGAGGGTGGAACGTTGACGGACGAACA
AATTGAAAACTTAGGAATTGCACTAATGAACTTAGAAGAAAAAATGGACGAGTTGAAAGAGGTGTTCGGT
CTGGATGCAGAAGATTTAAATATTGATCTTGGACCGCTAGGCAGCCTGCTTTAAGCGGTCAGTAGGAGGA
ACAGTATGGCAGTCGAACATAATATGCAGTCAAGTACGATTGTAGATGTGCTCGAAAAGATTTTGGATAA
AGGAGTCGTTATAGCGGGGGACATCACCGTAGGAATTGCAGATGTCGAGCTATTAACGATAAAGATCCGC
TTGATTGTGGCTTCGGTTGATAAGGCAAAAGAAATCGGCATGGACTGGTGGGAAAATGATCCGTATCTCA
GTTCAAAAGGAGCCAATAACAAAGCGCTCGAAGAAGAAAATAAAATGCTGCATGAGCGGTTAAAAACGCT
TGAAGAAAAAATAGAAACGAAACGTTAAAAACTGTACGCTACTTAAAAAATGGAGGGATTTACAATGGCA
ACTGAAACAAAATTAGATAACACACAGGCAGAAAACAAGGAAAATAAAAATGCGGAAAACGGTTCAAAAG
AAAAGAACGGTTCAAAAGCAAGCAAAACAACAAGCAGCGGGCCAATCAAACGAGCGGTAGCAGGAGGCAT
CATCGGTGCAACGATTGGATATGTATCGACTCCTGAAAATCGAAAAAGTCTCCTTGACCGCATTGATACA
GACGAATTAAAAAGCAAAGCATCTGATTTAGGAACAAAGGTAAAAGAAAAATCAAAAAGCAGCGTGGCCA
GCCTGAAAACATCTGCGGGAAGCTTGTTTAAAAAAGATAAAGATAAATCAAAAGATGATGAAGAAAACGT
AAATTCTTCTAGTAGCGAAACAGAAGACGATAACGTTCAAGAGTACGACGAGTTAAAAGAAGAAAATCAA
ACTCTTCAAGATCGCTTATCACAGCTTGAAGAAAAAATGAACATGCTTGTTGAGCTTAGCCTCAATAAAA
ATCAAGACGAAGAAGCGGAAGATACAGATTCCGACGAAGAAGAGAACGATGAGAACGATGAAAACGATGA
AAACGAGCAGGACGATGAAAACGAAGAAGAAACATCTAAGCCACGTAAAAAGGATAAAAAAGAAGCTGAG
GAAGAAGAAAGTGAAAGTGACGAAGACAGCGAGGAAGAAGAGGAAGATTCTCGCTCAAACAAAAAAAATA
AAAAAGTAAAAACAGAAGAAGAAGACGAAGATGAAAGCGAAGAAGAAAAAAAGGAAGCGAAACCAAAAAA
GTCAACAGCTAAAAAATCAAAAAATACAAAAGCAAAGAAAAACACGGACGAAGAAGATGATGAAGCAACA
TCTCTTTCTAGTGAAGACGATACAACAGCCTAAGACGTAAAGGAGGAAAGAAAGACATGAGTACAGGCCC
TTCTTTTTCAACTAAAGACAATACGCTTGAATACTTTGTGAAAGCTTCTAATAAACACGGCTTTTCACTT
GATATTTCATTAAATGTAAACGGCGCTGTGATTTCCGGTACCATGATTTCAGCAAAAGAATACTTTGATT
ACTTAAGCGAAACGTTTGAAGAAGGCAGTGAAGTGGCTCAGGCGCTAAGCGAACAATTCTCTTTAGCAAG
CGAAGCGAGCGAATCAAACGGAGAAGCAGAAGCCCATTTTATTCATTTGAAAAATACAAAGATTTACTGT
GGAGACAGTAAATCTACTCCTTCTAAAGGCAAAATCTTTTGGAGAGGGAAAATAGCAGAAGTAGACGGGT
TTTTCTTAGGAAAGATTTCTGATGCAAAATCAACGAGTAAAAAGAGTTCATAAGATCCGGCTGCTAACAA
AGCCCGAAAGGAAGCTGAGTTGGCTGCTGCCACCGCTGAGCAATAACTAGCATAACCCCTTGGGGCCTCT
AAACGGGTCTTGAGGGGTTTTTTGCTGAAAGGAGGAACTATATCCGGAT
Features (pLannotate 1.2.2; 19 found; start..end, strand, type, name):
     12..440     +  rep_origin     f1 ori (sequence partly withheld): f1 bacteriophage origin of replication; arrow indicates direction of (+) strand synthesis
    493..550     +  promoter       AmpR promoter (fragment): bla
    559..1374    -  CDS            KanR: aminoglycoside phosphotransferase; aph(3')-Ia; confers resistance to kanamycin in bacteria or G418 (Geneticin®) in eukaryotes
   1496..2084    +  rep_origin     ori: high-copy-number ColE1/pMB1/pBR322/pUC origin of replication
   2270..2409    -  misc_feature   bom: basis of mobility region from pBR322
   2511..2702    -  CDS            rop: Rop protein, which maintains plasmids at low copy number; rop
   2719..3099    +  CDS            YPB1_ECOLX: Protein predicted: Swiss-Prot protein existence level 4. From Escherichia coli.
   3171..3462    -  CDS            TcR (fragment): tetracycline efflux protein; tet; confers resistance to tetracycline
   3477..3498    -  protein_bind   CAP binding site: CAP binding activates transcription in the presence of cAMP. E. coli catabolite activator protein
   3511..4593    -  CDS            lacI: lac repressor; lacI; The lac repressor binds to the lac operator to inhibit transcription in E. coli. This inhibition can be relieved by adding lactose or isopropyl-β-D-thiogalactopyranoside (IPTG).
   4594..4671    -  promoter       lacI promoter: lacI
   4679..4958    -  CDS            TcR (fragment): tetracycline efflux protein; tet; confers resistance to tetracycline
   4978..5022    +  promoter       T5 promoter: bacteriophage T5 promoter for E. coli RNA polymerase, with embedded lac operator
   5441..5653    +  CDS            gvpA: GVPA_DOLFA - Experimental evidence at protein level: Swiss-Prot protein existence level 1. Gas vesicles are small, hollow, gas filled protein structures that are found in several microbial planktonic microorganisms. They allow the positioning of the organism at the favorable depth for growth. GvpA type proteins form the essential core of the structure. From Dolichospermum flosaquae (Anabaena flos-aquae).
   5889..6068    +  CDS            gvpC (fragment): GVPC_DOLFA - Experimental evidence at protein level: Swiss-Prot protein existence level 1. May confer stability to the gas vesicle membranes. Gas vesicles are small, hollow, gas filled protein structures that are found in several microbial planktonic microorganisms. They allow the positioning of the organism at the favorable depth for growth. From Dolichospermum flosaquae (Anabaena flos-aquae).
   9600..9884    +  CDS            gvpS: GVPS_BACME - Protein inferred from homology: Swiss-Prot protein existence level 3. Gas vesicles are small, hollow, gas filled protein structures that are found in several microbial planktonic microorganisms. They allow the positioning of the organism at the favorable depth for growth (By similarity). From Bacillus megaterium.
  10147..10446   +  CDS            gvpJ: GVPJ_BACME - Protein inferred from homology: Swiss-Prot protein existence level 3. Gas vesicles are small, hollow, gas filled protein structures that are found in several microbial planktonic microorganisms. They allow the positioning of the organism at the favorable depth for growth. This protein could be important for the shape determination of the gas vesicle. From Bacillus megaterium.
  11811..11860   +  CDS            SET1 (fragment): solubility-enhancement tag derived from T7 phage gene 10B
  11868..11915   +  terminator     T7 terminator: transcription terminator for bacteriophage T7 RNA polymerase
