>Addgene plasmid #106476 | pET28a_T5-ARG1 | analyzer sequence | sequence record 201607
TGGCGAATGGG
[124 nt withheld, positions 12-135]
C
[91 nt withheld, positions 137-227]
A
[49 nt withheld, positions 229-277]
CCTTTGACGTTGGAGTCCACGTTCTTT
[37 nt withheld, positions 305-341]
ACCCTATCTCGGTCTATTCTTTTGATTTATAAGGGATTTTGCCGATTTCGGCCTATTGGTTAAAAAATGA
GCTGATTTAACAAAAATTTAACGCGAATTTTAACAAAATATTAACGTTTACAATTTCAGGTGGCACTTTT
CGGGGAAATGTGCGCGGAACCCCTATTTGTTTATTTTTCTAAATACATTCAAATATGTATCCGCTCATGA
ATTAATTCTTAGAAAAACTCATCGAGCATCAAATGAAACTGCAATTTATTCATATCAGGATTATCAATAC
CATATTTTTGAAAAAGCCGTTTCTGTAATGAAGGAGAAAACTCACCGAGGCAGTTCCATAGGATGGCAAG
ATCCTGGTATCGGTCTGCGATTCCGACTCGTCCAACATCAATACAACCTATTAATTTCCCCTCGTCAAAA
ATAAGGTTATCAAGTGAGAAATCACCATGAGTGACGACTGAATCCGGTGAGAATGGCAAAAGTTTATGCA
TTTCTTTCCAGACTTGTTCAACAGGCCAGCCATTACGCTCGTCATCAAAATCACTCGCATCAACCAAACC
GTTATTCATTCGTGATTGCGCCTGAGCGAGACGAAATACGCGATCGCTGTTAAAAGGACAATTACAAACA
GGAATCGAATGCAACCGGCGCAGGAACACTGCCAGCGCATCAACAATATTTTCACCTGAATCAGGATATT
CTTCTAATACCTGGAATGCTGTTTTCCCGGGGATCGCAGTGGTGAGTAACCATGCATCATCAGGAGTACG
GATAAAATGCTTGATGGTCGGAAGAGGCATAAATTCCGTCAGCCAGTTTAGTCTGACCATCTCATCTGTA
ACATCATTGGCAACGCTACCTTTGCCATGTTTCAGAAACAACTCTGGCGCATCGGGCTTCCCATACAATC
GATAGATTGTCGCACCTGATTGCCCGACATTATCGCGAGCCCATTTATACCCATATAAATCAGCATCCAT
GTTGGAATTTAATCGCGGCCTAGAGCAAGACGTTTCCCGTTGAATATGGCTCATAACACCCCTTGTATTA
CTGTTTATGTAAGCAGACAGTTTTATTGTTCATGACCAAAATCCCTTAACGTGAGTTTTCGTTCCACTGA
GCGTCAGACCCCGTAGAAAAGATCAAAGGATCTTCTTGAGATCCTTTTTTTCTGCGCGTAATCTGCTGCT
TGCAAACAAAAAAACCACCGCTACCAGCGGTGGTTTGTTTGCCGGATCAAGAGCTACCAACTCTTTTTCC
GAAGGTAACTGGCTTCAGCAGAGCGCAGATACCAAATACTGTCCTTCTAGTGTAGCCGTAGTTAGGCCAC
CACTTCAAGAACTCTGTAGCACCGCCTACATACCTCGCTCTGCTAATCCTGTTACCAGTGGCTGCTGCCA
GTGGCGATAAGTCGTGTCTTACCGGGTTGGACTCAAGACGATAGTTACCGGATAAGGCGCAGCGGTCGGG
CTGAACGGGGGGTTCGTGCACACAGCCCAGCTTGGAGCGAACGACCTACACCGAACTGAGATACCTACAG
CGTGAGCTATGAGAAAGCGCCACGCTTCCCGAAGGGAGAAAGGCGGACAGGTATCCGGTAAGCGGCAGGG
TCGGAACAGGAGAGCGCACGAGGGAGCTTCCAGGGGGAAACGCCTGGTATCTTTATAGTCCTGTCGGGTT
TCGCCACCTCTGACTTGAGCGTCGATTTTTGTGATGCTCGTCAGGGGGGCGGAGCCTATGGAAAAACGCC
AGCAACGCGGCCTTTTTACGGTTCCTGGCCTTTTGCTGGCCTTTTGCTCACATGTTCTTTCCTGCGTTAT
CCCCTGATTCTGTGGATAACCGTATTACCGCCTTTGAGTGAGCTGATACCGCTCGCCGCAGCCGAACGAC
CGAGCGCAGCGAGTCAGTGAGCGAGGAAGCGGAAGAGCGCCTGATGCGGTATTTTCTCCTTACGCATCTG
TGCGGTATTTCACACCGCATATATGGTGCACTCTCAGTACAATCTGCTCTGATGCCGCATAGTTAAGCCA
GTATACACTCCGCTATCGCTACGTGACTGGGTCATGGCTGCGCCCCGACACCCGCCAACACCCGCTGACG
CGCCCTGACGGGCTTGTCTGCTCCCGGCATCCGCTTACAGACAAGCTGTGACCGTCTCCGGGAGCTGCAT
GTGTCAGAGGTTTTCACCGTCATCACCGAAACGCGCGAGGCAGCTGCGGTAAAGCTCATCAGCGTGGTCG
TGAAGCGATTCACAGATGTCTGCCTGTTCATCCGCGTCCAGCTCGTTGAGTTTCTCCAGAAGCGTTAATG
TCTGGCTTCTGATAAAGCGGGCCATGTTAAGGGCGGTTTTTTCCTGTTTGGTCACTGATGCCTCCGTGTA
AGGGGGATTTCTGTTCATGGGGGTAATGATACCGATGAAACGAGAGAGGATGCTCACGATACGGGTTACT
GATGATGAACATGCCCGGTTACTGGAACGTTGTGAGGGTAAACAACTGGCGGTATGGATGCGGCGGGACC
AGAGAAAAATCACTCAGGGTCAATGCCAGCGCTTCGTTAATACAGATGTAGGTGTTCCACAGGGTAGCCA
GCAGCATCCTGCGATGCAGATCCGGAACATAATGGTGCAGGGCGCTGACTTCCGCGTTTCCAGACTTTAC
GAAACACGGAAACCGAAGACCATTCATGTTGTTGCTCAGGTCGCAGACGTTTTGCAGCAGCAGTCGCTTC
ACGTTCGCTCGCGTATCGGTGATTCATTCTGCTAACCAGTAAGGCAACCCCGCCAGCCTAGCCGGGTCCT
CAACGACAGGAGCACGATCATGCGCACCCGTGGGGCCGCCATGCCGGCGATAATGGCCTGCTTCTCGCCG
AAACGTTTGGTGGCGGGACCAGTGACGAAGGCTTGAGCGAGGGCGTGCAAGATTCCGAATACCGCAAGCG
ACAGGCCGATCATCGTCGCGCTCCAGCGAAAGCGGTCCTCGCCGAAAATGACCCAGAGCGCTGCCGGCAC
CTGTCCTACGAGTTGCATGATAAAGAAGACAGTCATAAGTGCGGCGACGATAGTCATGCCCCGCGCCCAC
CGGAAGGAGCTGACTGGGTTGAAGGCTCTCAAGGGCATCGGTCGAGATCCCGGTGCCTAATGAGTGAGCT
AACTTACATTAATTGCGTTGCGCTCACTGCCCGCTTTCCAGTCGGGAAACCTGTCGTGCCAGCTGCATTA
ATGAATCGGCCAACGCGCGGGGAGAGGCGGTTTGCGTATTGGGCGCCAGGGTGGTTTTTCTTTTCACCAG
TGAGACGGGCAACAGCTGATTGCCCTTCACCGCCTGGCCCTGAGAGAGTTGCAGCAAGCGGTCCACGCTG
GTTTGCCCCAGCAGGCGAAAATCCTGTTTGATGGTGGTTAACGGCGGGATATAACATGAGCTGTCTTCGG
TATCGTCGTATCCCACTACCGAGATATCCGCACCAACGCGCAGCCCGGACTCGGTAATGGCGCGCATTGC
GCCCAGCGCCATCTGATCGTTGGCAACCAGCATCGCAGTGGGAACGATGCCCTCATTCAGCATTTGCATG
GTTTGTTGAAAACCGGACATGGCACTCCAGTCGCCTTCCCGTTCCGCTATCGGCTGAATTTGATTGCGAG
TGAGATATTTATGCCAGCCAGCCAGACGCAGACGCGCCGAGACAGAACTTAATGGGCCCGCTAACAGCGC
GATTTGCTGGTGACCCAATGCGACCAGATGCTCCACGCCCAGTCGCGTACCGTCTTCATGGGAGAAAATA
ATACTGTTGATGGGTGTCTGGTCAGAGACATCAAGAAATAACGCCGGAACATTAGTGCAGGCAGCTTCCA
CAGCAATGGCATCCTGGTCATCCAGCGGATAGTTAATGATCAGCCCACTGACGCGTTGCGCGAGAAGATT
GTGCACCGCCGCTTTACAGGCTTCGACGCCGCTTCGTTCTACCATCGACACCACCACGCTGGCACCCAGT
TGATCGGCGCGAGATTTAATCGCCGCGACAATTTGCGACGGCGCGTGCAGGGCCAGACTGGAGGTGGCAA
CGCCAATCAGCAACGACTGTTTGCCCGCCAGTTGTTGTGCCACGCGGTTGGGAATGTAATTCAGCTCCGC
CATCGCCGCTTCCACTTTTTCCCGCGTTTTCGCAGAAACGTGGCTGGCCTGGTTCACCACGCGGGAAACG
GTCTGATAAGAGACACCGGCATACTCTGCGACATCGTATAACGTTACTGGTTTCACATTCACCACCCTGA
ATTGACTCTCTTCCGGGCGCTATCATGCCATACCGCGAAAGGTTTTGCGCCATTCGATGGTGTCCGGGAT
CTCGACGCTCTCCCTTATGCGACTCCTGCATTAGGAAGCAGCCCAGTAGTAGGTTGAGGCCGTTGAGCAC
CGCCGCCGCAAGGAATGGTGCATGCAAGGAGATGGCGCCCAACAGTCCCCCGGCCACGGGGCCTGCCACC
ATACCCACGCCGAAACAAGCGCTCATGAGCCCGAAGTGGCGAGCCCGATCTTCCCCATCGGTGATGTCGG
CGATATAGGCGCCAGCAACCGCACCTGTGGCGCCGGTGATGCCGGCCACGATGCGTCCGGCGTAGAGGAT
CGAGATCTCGATCCCGCGCATCATAAAAAATTTATTTGCTTTGTGAGCGGATAACAATTATAATATTTCA
CACAGGAAACCCAGTCGAGCTCATGACTCATATTTATAGTTATTCTCCTCATTTCCCAAGTTTCCGACAA
CAAATAACAAGGAATTAAAAAAATGGCAGTTGAAAAAACCAATTCTTCCTCCAGCTTGGCAGAAGTTATT
GATAGAATCCTCGACAAAGGTATCGTAATTGACGCTTGGGTTCGTGTTTCCTTAGTTGGTATCGAACTAC
TAGCAATTGAAGCTCGGATCGTTATCGCTTCCGTTGAAACCTACTTGAAGTATGCTGAAGCAGTTGGTTT
GACCCAATCAGCAGCAGTACCTGCTTAATTTAATTAAGCAAGTTACCAAGTAGGAGAATAACCATGACTC
ATATTTATAGTTATTCTCCTCATTTCCCAAGTTTCCGACAACAAATAACAAGGAATTAAAAAAATGGCAG
TTGAAAAAACCAATTCTTCCTCCAGCTTGGCAGAAGTTATTGATAGAATCCTCGACAAAGGTATCGTAAT
TGACGCTTGGGTTCGTGTTTCCTTAGTTGGTATCGAACTACTAGCAATTGAAGCTCGGATCGTTATCGCT
TCCGTTGAAACCTACTTGAAGTATGCTGAAGCAGTTGGTTTGACCCAATCAGCAGCAGTACCTGCTTAAT
TTAATTAAGCTCCATAATATCAGGATTAATTAATCCTGATATTGGTTCTGCTTTTTTTAATTATCTAGAT
ATTTGGAAATCAACGCTTCTCAAAGGATATTACAAAAAAGTACGAATCCTTATAATGTAGTACCTGGAGA
AGCAATTTCTGTTAGGTCTGGGAGCTCCCATGGGATCGTTATCCCGCGGCCAAGCTTGCTAGCGCTAATT
TACTATTTTTTGGAGAACTTCATGATTTCTTTAATGGCAAAAATCCGGCAAGAACATCAGTCAATAGCAG
AGAAAGTGGCTGAACTATCTCTTGAGACCAGAGAATTCTTGTCCGTCACGACAGCGAAAAGACAAGAGCA
AGCTGAAAAACAAGCTCAAGAACTGCAAGCATTCTACAAGGATCTTCAGGAAACAAGTCAGCAGTTTTTA
TCAGAAACAGCCCAAGCCAGAATTGCTCAAGCTGAAAAACAAGCTCAAGAACTGTTAGCATTCCACAAAG
AACTTCAAGAAACAAGTCAGCAGTTTTTATCAGCAACAGCCCAAGCCAGAATTGCTCAAGCTGAAAAACA
AGCGCAAGAACTGTTAGCATTTTATCAAGAAGTTCGGGAAACAAGTCAGCAGTTTTTATCAGCAACAGCC
CAAGCAAGAATTGCTCAAGCTGAAAAACAAGCTCAAGAACTGTTAGCATTCCACAAAGAACTTCAAGAAA
CAAGTCAGCAGTTTTTATCAGCAACAGCCGACGCAAGAACTGCTCAAGCTAAGGAACAGAAGGAATCTCT
CCTGAAATTCCGTCAGGATTTGTTTGTGAGTATCTTTGGTTAATAAAGATCTAACTATTGGAGGCTACTA
AAAATGGAAATTAAAAAAATTATGCAAGCCGTGAACGACTTTTTCGGTGAACACGTAGCTCCTCCTCATA
AAATTACCTCGGTGGAAGCTACTGAAGATGAAGGTTGGAGAGTTATTGTTGAAGTCATTGAAGAACGAGA
ATATATGAAAAAATACGCCAAAGATGAAATGCTCGGAACGTACGAGTGCTTTGTAAATAAAGAAAAAGAA
GTCATTTCATTCAAACGACTCGACGTCAGATATAGAAGCGCCATTGGCATTGAAGCATAAACGATAAGAT
GGCAGGAGGAACGTAAAAATGACCGTCTTAACAGACAAAAGGAAAAAAGGCAGTGGAGCTTTTATACAAG
ATGACGAGACAAAAGAGGTTCTTTCAAGAGCGCTGAGCTATTTAAAATCCGGCTATTCCATTCATTTTAC
AGGTCCTGCCGGCGGAGGCAAAACCTCTTTAGCGCGAGCGCTTGCTAAAAAGAGAAAGCGTCCTGTAATG
CTGATGCACGGGAATCACGAGCTCAACAACAAAGATTTAATTGGCGATTTTACGGGATACACGAGCAAAA
AAGTAATCGACCAGTACGTTCGTTCTGTCTATAAAAAAGATGAACAGGTGAGTGAAAACTGGCAGGATGG
CCGATTGCTTGAAGCTGTAAAAAATGGCTATACGCTGATTTACGACGAATTTACTCGTTCTAAGCCTGCG
ACGAATAATATCTTTCTATCGATATTAGAAGAAGGCGTGCTGCCGCTGTATGGAGTAAAAATGACCGATC
CTTTTGTGCGCGTGCATCCCGATTTCCGCGTCATCTTCACAAGCAATCCAGCTGAGTATGCCGGCGTATA
TGATACGCAAGATGCGCTTCTCGACAGGTTAATTACCATGTTTATTGATTATAAAGACATCGACAGAGAG
ACAGCGATTTTAACGGAGAAAACGGACGTAGAAGAAGATGAAGCGCGCACAATTGTAACGCTCGTAGCAA
ACGTGCGAAACCGCTCTGGAGACGAAAACAGCAGCGGACTTAGCCTGCGGGCTTCGCTTATGATCGCTAC
CCTTGCCACGCAGCAAGACATTCCTATCGATGGAAGTGACGAAGATTTTCAAACGTTATGTATCGATATT
TTGCATCATCCGCTTACCAAATGTTTGGATGAAGAAAATGCAAAAAGCAAAGCCGAAAAAATCATTTTAG
AAGAATGTAAGAATATAGACACTGAAGAAAAGTAAAGGAGCTTGAAAACATGAGTGAAACAAACGAAACA
GGTATTTATATTTTTAGCGCCATTCAAACGGATAAAGACGAAGAATTTGGCGCCGTGGAAGTAGAAGGAA
CAAAAGCTGAAACATTTTTGATTCGCTACAAAGACGCGGCTATGGTAGCAGCTGAAGTACCGATGAAAAT
TTATCATCCTAATCGCCAAAATTTATTAATGCATCAAAACGCAGTAGCAGCGATTATGGACAAGAACGAT
ACGGTTATTCCAATCAGCTTTGGGAATGTATTCAAATCAAAAGAAGACGTAAAAGTTCTTTTGGAAAACC
TTTATCCGCAGTTTGAAAAGCTGTTTCCAGCGATCAAAGGAAAAATTGAAGTCGGTTTAAAAGTAATTGG
GAAAAAAGAATGGCTTGAGAAAAAAGTAAACGAAAATCCTGAACTTGAGAAAGTATCAGCATCCGTAAAA
GGAAAATCAGAAGCAGCCGGTTATTATGAGCGTATTCAACTTGGAGGAATGGCTCAAAAGATGTTTACTT
CCCTGCAAAAAGAAGTCAAGACAGATGTGTTTTCTCCGCTTGAAGAAGCAGCGGAAGCAGCAAAAGCAAA
TGAGCCAACGGGCGAAACGATGCTTTTAAACGCGTCTTTCTTAATTAACCGAGAAGATGAAGCGAAGTTT
GATGAAAAAGTAAATGAAGCGCATGAAAACTGGAAAGACAAAGCCGATTTTCATTACAGCGGTCCTTGGC
CTGCTTATAATTTTGTGAACATTCGCCTAAAAGTAGAAGAGAAATAACGTGCTTCACAAATTAGTAACCG
CACCCATTAACCTTGTAGTGAAAATCGGCGAAAAAGTACAGGAAGAAGCTGATAAACAGCTATATGACCT
TCCGACGATTCAGCAAAAGCTCATTCAGCTTCAAATGATGTTTGAGCTTGGTGAAATTCCAGAAGAAGCG
TTTCAAGAAAAAGAAGATGAATTGTTAATGAGGTACGAAATTGCGAAACGCAGAGAAATTGAACAATGGG
AAGAGCTAACACAAAAAAGAAATGAGGAATCCTAGATGGGAGAATTACTGTATTTATACGGTTTAATTCC
AACAAAAGAAGCAGCAGCCATAGAGCCGTTTCCATCTTATAAGGGGTTTGACGGAGAACATTCACTGTAC
CCAATTGCGTTTGATCAGGTGACGGCTGTAGTTTCTAAGCTGGATGCTGACACCTATTCAGAAAAAGTGA
TTCAAGAAAAAATGGAGCAGGATATGAGCTGGCTGCAGGAAAAAGCATTTCATCATCACGAAACGGTAGC
CGCTTTGTACGAAGAATTTACGATCATTCCATTAAAATTTTGCACCATTTATAAAGGTGAAGAAAGTCTG
CAGGCAGCTATTGAGATTAACAAAGAAAAGATAGAGAATTCACTGACGCTGCTTCAAGGAAATGAAGAGT
GGAATGTGAAAATTTACTGTGATGATACAGAGCTTAAAAAAGGAATCAGCGAAACGAATGAAAGCGTGAA
AGCGAAAAAACAAGAAATTAGTCACTTATCACCAGGAAGACAGTTTTTTGAAAAGAAAAAAATAGATCAG
CTGATTGAAAAAGAATTAGAGCTTCACAAAAACAAAGTGTGTGAAGAGATACATGACAAGCTAAAAGAAT
TATCGCTTTATGACTCTGTTAAAAAGAATTGGAGCAAAGACGTAACTGGCGCAGCTGAACAGATGGCGTG
GAACAGCGTGTTTCTTCTCCCGTCTCTGCAGATTACTAAGTTCGTAAACGAAATAGAAGAGCTTCAGCAA
AGGCTTGAAAATAAAGGCTGGAAGTTTGAAGTGACGGGACCATGGCCGCCCTATCATTTCTCGAGCTTTG
CGTAAAGTGAGGAATTAACATTATGTCTCTTAAACAATCCATGGAGAATAAAGATATTGCTCTTATTGAT
ATTTTAGATGTCATTTTAGATAAAGGAGTCGCCATTAAAGGAGACTTAATCATTTCCATAGCTGGCGTCG
ATTTAGTGTATTTGGATTTGCGGGTGCTTATTTCTTCGGTTGAAACGCTTGTGCAAGCAAAAGAAGGAAA
TCACAAACCAATCACTTCTGAACAATTTGATAAACAAAAGGAGGAATTAATGGATGCAACCGGTCAGCCA
AGCAAATGGACGAATCCACTTGGATCCTGATCAAGCTGAACAAGGCTTAGCGCAGCTTGTGATGACAGTT
ATTGAGCTATTGAGGCAAATCGTTGAACGTCATGCCATGAGGCGGGTGGAGGGTGGAACGTTGACGGACG
AACAAATTGAAAACTTAGGAATTGCACTAATGAACTTAGAAGAAAAAATGGACGAGTTGAAAGAGGTGTT
CGGTCTGGATGCAGAAGATTTAAATATTGATCTTGGACCGCTAGGCAGCCTGCTTTAAGCGGTCAGTAGG
AGGAACAGTATGGCAGTCGAACATAATATGCAGTCAAGTACGATTGTAGATGTGCTCGAAAAGATTTTGG
ATAAAGGAGTCGTTATAGCGGGGGACATCACCGTAGGAATTGCAGATGTCGAGCTATTAACGATAAAGAT
CCGCTTGATTGTGGCTTCGGTTGATAAGGCAAAAGAAATCGGCATGGACTGGTGGGAAAATGATCCGTAT
CTCAGTTCAAAAGGAGCCAATAACAAAGCGCTCGAAGAAGAAAATAAAATGCTGCATGAGCGGTTAAAAA
CGCTTGAAGAAAAAATAGAAACGAAACGTTAAAAACTGTACGCTACTTAAAAAATGGAGGGATTTACAAT
GGCAACTGAAACAAAATTAGATAACACACAGGCAGAAAACAAGGAAAATAAAAATGCGGAAAACGGTTCA
AAAGAAAAGAACGGTTCAAAAGCAAGCAAAACAACAAGCAGCGGGCCAATCAAACGAGCGGTAGCAGGAG
GCATCATCGGTGCAACGATTGGATATGTATCGACTCCTGAAAATCGAAAAAGTCTCCTTGACCGCATTGA
TACAGACGAATTAAAAAGCAAAGCATCTGATTTAGGAACAAAGGTAAAAGAAAAATCAAAAAGCAGCGTG
GCCAGCCTGAAAACATCTGCGGGAAGCTTGTTTAAAAAAGATAAAGATAAATCAAAAGATGATGAAGAAA
ACGTAAATTCTTCTAGTAGCGAAACAGAAGACGATAACGTTCAAGAGTACGACGAGTTAAAAGAAGAAAA
TCAAACTCTTCAAGATCGCTTATCACAGCTTGAAGAAAAAATGAACATGCTTGTTGAGCTTAGCCTCAAT
AAAAATCAAGACGAAGAAGCGGAAGATACAGATTCCGACGAAGAAGAGAACGATGAGAACGATGAAAACG
ATGAAAACGAGCAGGACGATGAAAACGAAGAAGAAACATCTAAGCCACGTAAAAAGGATAAAAAAGAAGC
TGAGGAAGAAGAAAGTGAAAGTGACGAAGACAGCGAGGAAGAAGAGGAAGATTCTCGCTCAAACAAAAAA
AATAAAAAAGTAAAAACAGAAGAAGAAGACGAAGATGAAAGCGAAGAAGAAAAAAAGGAAGCGAAACCAA
AAAAGTCAACAGCTAAAAAATCAAAAAATACAAAAGCAAAGAAAAACACGGACGAAGAAGATGATGAAGC
AACATCTCTTTCTAGTGAAGACGATACAACAGCCTAAGACGTAAAGGAGGAAAGAAAGACATGAGTACAG
GCCCTTCTTTTTCAACTAAAGACAATACGCTTGAATACTTTGTGAAAGCTTCTAATAAACACGGCTTTTC
ACTTGATATTTCATTAAATGTAAACGGCGCTGTGATTTCCGGTACCATGATTTCAGCAAAAGAATACTTT
GATTACTTAAGCGAAACGTTTGAAGAAGGCAGTGAAGTGGCTCAGGCGCTAAGCGAACAATTCTCTTTAG
CAAGCGAAGCGAGCGAATCAAACGGAGAAGCAGAAGCCCATTTTATTCATTTGAAAAATACAAAGATTTA
CTGTGGAGACAGTAAATCTACTCCTTCTAAAGGCAAAATCTTTTGGAGAGGGAAAATAGCAGAAGTAGAC
GGGTTTTTCTTAGGAAAGATTTCTGATGCAAAATCAACGAGTAAAAAGAGTTCATAAGATCCGGCTGCTA
ACAAAGCCCGAAAGGAAGCTGAGTTGGCTGCTGCCACCGCTGAGCAATAACTAGCATAACCCCTTGGGGC
CTCTAAACGGGTCTTGAGGGGTTTTTTGCTGAAAGGAGGAACTATATCCGGAT
Features (pLannotate 1.2.2; 19 found; start..end, strand, type, name):
     12..467     +  rep_origin     f1 ori (sequence partly withheld): f1 bacteriophage origin of replication; arrow indicates direction of (+) strand synthesis
    494..551     +  promoter       AmpR promoter (fragment): bla
    560..1375    -  CDS            KanR: aminoglycoside phosphotransferase; aph(3')-Ia; confers resistance to kanamycin in bacteria or G418 (Geneticin®) in eukaryotes
   1497..2085    +  rep_origin     ori: high-copy-number ColE1/pMB1/pBR322/pUC origin of replication
   2271..2413    -  misc_feature   bom: basis of mobility region from pBR322
   2515..2706    -  CDS            rop: Rop protein, which maintains plasmids at low copy number; rop
   2723..3103    +  CDS            YPB1_ECOLX: Protein predicted: Swiss-Prot protein existence level 4. From Escherichia coli.
   3175..3466    -  CDS            TcR (fragment): tetracycline efflux protein; tet; confers resistance to tetracycline
   3481..3502    -  protein_bind   CAP binding site: CAP binding activates transcription in the presence of cAMP. E. coli catabolite activator protein
   3515..4597    -  CDS            lacI: lac repressor; lacI; The lac repressor binds to the lac operator to inhibit transcription in E. coli. This inhibition can be relieved by adding lactose or isopropyl-β-D-thiogalactopyranoside (IPTG).
   4598..4675    -  promoter       lacI promoter: lacI
   4683..4962    -  CDS            TcR (fragment): tetracycline efflux protein; tet; confers resistance to tetracycline
   4982..5026    +  promoter       T5 promoter: bacteriophage T5 promoter for E. coli RNA polymerase, with embedded lac operator
   5445..5657    +  CDS            gvpA: GVPA_DOLFA - Experimental evidence at protein level: Swiss-Prot protein existence level 1. Gas vesicles are small, hollow, gas filled protein structures that are found in several microbial planktonic microorganisms. They allow the positioning of the organism at the favorable depth for growth. GvpA type proteins form the essential core of the structure. From Dolichospermum flosaquae (Anabaena flos-aquae).
   5893..6072    +  CDS            gvpC (fragment): GVPC_DOLFA - Experimental evidence at protein level: Swiss-Prot protein existence level 1. May confer stability to the gas vesicle membranes. Gas vesicles are small, hollow, gas filled protein structures that are found in several microbial planktonic microorganisms. They allow the positioning of the organism at the favorable depth for growth. From Dolichospermum flosaquae (Anabaena flos-aquae).
   9604..9888    +  CDS            gvpS: GVPS_BACME - Protein inferred from homology: Swiss-Prot protein existence level 3. Gas vesicles are small, hollow, gas filled protein structures that are found in several microbial planktonic microorganisms. They allow the positioning of the organism at the favorable depth for growth (By similarity). From Bacillus megaterium.
  10151..10450   +  CDS            gvpJ: GVPJ_BACME - Protein inferred from homology: Swiss-Prot protein existence level 3. Gas vesicles are small, hollow, gas filled protein structures that are found in several microbial planktonic microorganisms. They allow the positioning of the organism at the favorable depth for growth. This protein could be important for the shape determination of the gas vesicle. From Bacillus megaterium.
  11815..11864   +  CDS            SET1 (fragment): solubility-enhancement tag derived from T7 phage gene 10B
  11872..11919   +  terminator     T7 terminator: transcription terminator for bacteriophage T7 RNA polymerase
