[The description below was written by a language model from this plasmid's Addgene catalogue record and pLannotate feature annotations shown in this document.]
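Description:
pET28a_T5-ARG1 is a bacterial expression plasmid of about 11.9 kb, built on the Novagen pET28a backbone. It produces gas vesicles, used as acoustic reporters, in Escherichia coli, specifically the probiotic strain Nissle 1917. It is propagated through a ColE1/pMB1-type origin and selected with kanamycin via the aph(3')-Ia gene. The catalogue lists it as high copy, although the backbone retains rop and the bom mobility region, which are characteristic of pBR322-derived replicons. An f1 origin is also present, along with short tetracycline-resistance gene fragments that are backbone remnants rather than functional markers.

The roughly 6.8 kb insert, ARG1 (Acoustic Reporter Gene 1), is a hybrid gas vesicle gene cluster assembled by Gibson cloning from Anabaena flos-aquae and Bacillus megaterium genes. The automated annotation identifies the Anabaena structural genes gvpA (the core shell protein) and part of gvpC (a stabilising outer protein), followed by B. megaterium gvpS and gvpJ. Large stretches of the cluster between and after these genes are unannotated, and the record does not itemise what they encode. Instead of the usual pET T7 promoter, the cluster is driven by a bacteriophage T5 promoter, which is read by the host E. coli RNA polymerase. This allows expression in strains such as Nissle 1917 that lack T7 polymerase. The promoter carries an embedded lac operator and the plasmid encodes lacI, so expression can be repressed and then relieved with IPTG. The depositor nonetheless notes leaky expression. A T7 terminator closes the unit.

The two sequence records differ by only a few bases and give the same feature map. Cells expressing the cluster form gas-filled protein nanostructures, which serve as reporters for noninvasive imaging of microorganisms inside mammalian hosts.
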