Addgene plasmid #106476: pET28a_T5-ARG1
Purpose: Expresses acoustic reporter genes or gas vesicles (ARG1) in Escherichia coli Nissle 1917
Depositing lab: Mikhail Shapiro. Depositing organization: California Institute of Technology. Publication: Acoustic reporter genes for noninvasive imaging of microorganisms in mammalian hosts. Bourdeau RW, Lee-Gosselin A, Lakshmanan A, Farhadi A, Kumar SR, Nety SP, Shapiro MG. Nature. 2018 Jan 3;553(7686):86-90. doi: 10.1038/nature25021. PubMed 29300010.
Backbone
  Vector backbone: pET28a
  Backbone manufacturer: Novagen
  Backbone size w/o insert (bp): 5189
  Total vector size (bp): 11944
  Vector type: Bacterial Expression, Synthetic Biology
Growth in bacteria
  Bacterial resistance: Kanamycin + 2% Glucose
  Growth temperature: 37°C
  Growth strain: NEB Turbo
  Growth instructions: Following transformation, rescue in SOC broth for 1 hour at 37C before transferring the rescued cells (entire volume) into overnight growth media (LB+ 50 ug/mL Kanamycin + 2% glucose) for growth at 37C. 2% glucose is optional, but it's recommend to prevent any leaky protein expression from the constitutive T5 promoter driving the ARG gene. Usually prepare a 40% stock solution of glucose and dilute it to the final concentration of 2%.
  Copy number: High Copy
Gene/Insert
  Gene/Insert name: ARG1 (alt names: Acoustic Reporter Gene 1; Hybrid Gas Vesicle gene cluster)
  Species: Anabaena flos-aquae and Bacillus megaterium
  Insert size (bp): 6755
  Promoter: T5
  Cloning method: Gibson Cloning
  Sequencing primers: 5′ custom primers; 3′ T7 terminator_Reverse
Terms and licenses: Academic/Nonprofit Terms; Industry Terms: Not Available to Industry
How to cite: pET28a_T5-ARG1 was a gift from Mikhail Shapiro (Addgene plasmid # 106476 ; http://n2t.net/addgene:106476 ; RRID:Addgene_106476)
